Addgene plasmid #48519: pFUSB4_GCCT
Depositing lab: Stephen Ekker. Depositing organization: Mayo Foundation for Medical Education and Research. Publication: High Efficiency In Vivo Genome Engineering with a Simplified 15-RVD GoldyTALEN Design. Ma AC, Lee HB, Clark KJ, Ekker SC. PLoS One. 2013 May 29;8(5):e65259. doi: 10.1371/journal.pone.0065259. Print 2013. PubMed 23734242.
Backbone
  Vector backbone: pFUS_B4
  Vector type: Mammalian Expression, TALEN
Growth in bacteria
  Bacterial resistance: Spectinomycin, 50 μg/mL
  Growth temperature: 37°C
  Growth strain: Top10
  Copy number: Unknown
Gene/Insert
  Gene/Insert name: RVD sequence: NN HD HD NG
  Species: Synthetic
  Cloning method: Unknown
  Sequencing primers: 5′ ttgatgcctggcagttccct; 3′ cgaaccgaacaggcttatgt
Terms and licenses: Academic/Nonprofit Terms; Industry Terms: Not Available to Industry
Depositor comments: Plasmid was created using Golden Gate cloning.
How to cite: pFUSB4_GCCT was a gift from Stephen Ekker (Addgene plasmid # 48519 ; http://n2t.net/addgene:48519 ; RRID:Addgene_48519)
