[The description below was written by a language model from this plasmid's Addgene catalogue record and pLannotate feature annotations shown in this document.]
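Description:
pFUSB4_GCCT is a small (about 2.9 kb) Golden Gate TALEN assembly intermediate built in the pFUS_B4 array backbone. It carries a pre-assembled synthetic block of four TAL effector repeats whose repeat-variable diresidues are NN, HD, HD and NG. By the standard RVD code these recognise G, C, C and T, which explains the "GCCT" in the name. The catalogue lists the vector type as mammalian expression/TALEN. However, the annotated features show no eukaryotic promoter, polyadenylation signal or nuclease domain, so the plasmid itself looks like a bacterial cloning intermediate rather than an expression construct. The feature table does not annotate the repeat array, which presumably occupies the unannotated region near the start of the sequence, next to a short residual lacZα fragment.

Propagation in E. coli relies on a high-copy ColE1/pUC-type origin. Selection is by spectinomycin through the aadA (SmR) aminoglycoside adenylyltransferase gene. This gene sits downstream of fragments of a class 1 integron Pc promoter and a gentamicin acetyltransferase remnant, which are leftovers of the cassette the marker came from. A lacI fragment and the rrnB T1 and T2 terminators are also present; the terminators are typically used to insulate a cloning region from read-through transcription.

The associated work describes a simplified 15-RVD GoldyTALEN design for in vivo genome engineering. Within such a scheme, a library of ready-made four-repeat pFUS_B4 modules like this one would be combined with other repeat-array intermediates and a final half-repeat in a second Golden Gate step. That step places the full array into a TALEN destination backbone, which shortens the assembly of custom nucleases. The record does not state the specific destination vector or the flanking Type IIS sites.
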