Features (pLannotate 1.2.2; 8 found; start..end, strand, type, name):
      3..39      -  CDS            lacZα (fragment): LacZα fragment of β-galactosidase; lacZ fragment
    596..619     +  promoter       Pc promoter (fragment): intI1 (promoter lies within the coding sequence); class 1 integron promoter
    795..851     +  CDS            GmR (fragment): gentamycin acetyltransferase; aacC1; confers resistance to gentamycin
    858..1649    +  CDS            SmR: aminoglycoside adenylyltransferase (Murphy, 1985); aadA; confers resistance to spectinomycin and streptomycin
   1742..2330    +  rep_origin     ori: high-copy-number ColE1/pMB1/pBR322/pUC origin of replication
   2513..2605    +  CDS            lacI (fragment): lac repressor; lacI; The lac repressor binds to the lac operator to inhibit transcription in E. coli. This inhibition can be relieved by adding lactose or isopropyl-β-D-thiogalactopyranoside (IPTG).
   2660..2687    -  terminator     rrnB T2 terminator: transcription terminator T2 from the E. coli rrnB gene
   2819..2862    +  terminator     rrnB T1 terminator: Escherichia coli rrnB; transcription terminator T1 from the E. coli rrnB gene
>Addgene plasmid #48519 | pFUSB4_GCCT | depositor full sequence | sequence record 70219 | Full Sequence
ATGTTTTCCCAGTCACGACGTTGTAAAACGACGGCCAGTCTTAAGCGTCTCATGGCCTGACCCCGGACCA
AGTGGTGGCCTATCGCCAGCAACAATGGCGGCAAGCAAGCGCTCGAAACGGTGCAGCGGCTGTTGCCGGT
GCTGTGCCAGGACCATGGCCTGACTCCGGACCAAGTGGTGGCTATCGCCAGCCACGATGGCGGCAAGCAA
GCGCTCGAAACGGTGCAGCGGCTGTTGCCGGTGCTGTGCCAGGACCATGGCCTGACTCCGGACCAAGTGG
TGGCTATCGCCAGCCACGATGGCGGCAAGCAAGCGCTCGAAACGGTGCAGCGGCTGTTGCCGGTGCTGTG
CCAGGACCATGGCCTGACCCCGGACCAAGTGGTGGCTATCGCCAGCAACGGTGGCGGCAAGCAAGCGCTC
GAAACGGTGCAGCGGCTGTTGCCGGTGCTGTGCCAGGACCATGGCCTGACCCCGGACCAAGTGGTGGCTA
TCGAGACGTCTAGACCAGCCAGGACAGAAATGCCTCGACTTCGCTGCTACCCAAGGTTGCCGGGTGACGC
ACACCGTGGAAACGGATGAAGGCACGAACCCAGTGGACATAAGCCTGTTCGGTTCGTAAGCTGTAATGCA
AGTAGCGTATGCGCTCACGCAACTGGTCCAGAACCTTGACCGAACGCAGCGGTGGTAACGGCGCAGTGGC
GGTTTTCATGGCTTGTTATGACTGTTTTTTTGGGGTACAGTCTATGCCTCGGGCATCCAAGCAGCAAGCG
CGTTACGCCGTGGGTCGATGTTTGATGTTATGGAGCAGCAACGATGTTACGCAGCAGGGCAGTCGCCCTA
AAACAAAGTTAAACATTATGAGGGAAGCGGTGATCGCCGAAGTATCGACTCAACTATCAGAGGTAGTTGG
CGTCATCGAGCGCCATCTCGAACCGACGTTGCTGGCCGTACATTTGTACGGCTCCGCAGTGGATGGCGGC
CTGAAGCCACACAGTGATATTGATTTGCTGGTTACGGTGACCGTAAGGCTTGATGAAACAACGCGGCGAG
CTTTGATCAACGACCTTTTGGAAACTTCGGCTTCCCCTGGAGAGAGCGAGATTCTCCGCGCTGTAGAAGT
CACCATTGTTGTGCACGACGACATCATTCCGTGGCGTTATCCAGCTAAGCGCGAACTGCAATTTGGAGAA
TGGCAGCGCAATGACATTCTTGCAGGTATCTTCGAGCCAGCCACGATCGACATTGATCTGGCTATCTTGC
TGACAAAAGCAAGAGAACATAGCGTTGCCTTGGTAGGTCCAGCGGCGGAGGAACTCTTTGATCCGGTTCC
TGAACAGGATCTATTTGAGGCGCTAAATGAAACCTTAACGCTATGGAACTCGCCGCCCGACTGGGCTGGC
GATGAGCGAAATGTAGTGCTTACGTTGTCCCGCATTTGGTACAGCGCAGTAACCGGCAAAATCGCGCCGA
AGGATGTCGCTGCCGACTGGGCAATGGAGCGCCTGCCGGCCCAGTATCAGCCCGTCATACTTGAAGCTAG
ACAGGCTTATCTTGGACAAGAAGAAGATCGCTTGGCCTCGCGCGCAGATCAGTTGGAAGAATTTGTCCAC
TACGTGAAAGGCGAGATCACCAAGGTAGTCGGCAAATAACCCTCGAGCCACCCATGACCAAAATCCCTTA
ACGTGAGTTACGCGTCGTTCCACTGAGCGTCAGACCCCGTAGAAAAGATCAAAGGATCTTCTTGAGATCC
TTTTTTTCTGCGCGTAATCTGCTGCTTGCAAACAAAAAAACCACCGCTACCAGCGGTGGTTTGTTTGCCG
GATCAAGAGCTACCAACTCTTTTTCCGAAGGTAACTGGCTTCAGCAGAGCGCAGATACCAAATACTGTCC
TTCTAGTGTAGCCGTAGTTAGGCCACCACTTCAAGAACTCTGTAGCACCGCCTACATACCTCGCTCTGCT
AATCCTGTTACCAGTGGCTGCTGCCAGTGGCGATAAGTCGTGTCTTACCGGGTTGGACTCAAGACGATAG
TTACCGGATAAGGCGCAGCGGTCGGGCTGAACGGGGGGTTCGTGCACACAGCCCAGCTTGGAGCGAACGA
CCTACACCGAACTGAGATACCTACAGCGTGAGCATTGAGAAAGCGCCACGCTTCCCGAAGGGAGAAAGGC
GGACAGGTATCCGGTAAGCGGCAGGGTCGGAACAGGAGAGCGCACGAGGGAGCTTCCAGGGGGAAACGCC
TGGTATCTTTATAGTCCTGTCGGGTTTCGCCACCTCTGACTTGAGCGTCGATTTTTGTGATGCTCGTCAG
GGGGGCGGAGCCTATGGAAAAACGCCAGCAACGCGGCCTTTTTACGGTTCCTGGCCTTTTGCTGGCCTTT
TGCTCACATGTTCTTTCCTGCGTTATCCCCTGATTCTGTGGATAACCGTATTACCGCCTTTGAGTGAGCT
GATACCGCTCGCCGCAGCCGAACGACCGAGCGCAGCGAGTCAGTGAGCGAGGAAGCGGAAGAGCGCCCAA
TACGCAAACCGCCTCTCCCCGCGCGTTGGCCGATTCATTAATGCAGCTGGCACGACAGGTTTCCCGACTG
GAAAGCGGGCAGTGAGCGCAACGCAATTAATACGCGTACCGCTAGCCAGGAAGAGTTTGTAGAAACGCAA
AAAGGCCATCCGTCAGGATGGCCTTCTGCTTAGTTTGATGCCTGGCAGTTTATGGCGGGCGTCCTGCCCG
CCACCCTCCGGGCCGTTGCTTCACAACGTTCAAATCCGCTCCCGGCGGATTTGTCCTACTCAGGAGAGCG
TTCACCGACAAACAACAGATAAAACGAAAGGCCCAGTCTTCCGACTGAGCCTTTCGTTTTATTTGATGCC
TGGCAGTTCCCTACTCTCGCGTTAACGCTAGCATGG
