>Addgene plasmid #48519 | pFUSB4_GCCT | addgene partial sequence | sequence record 70969 | pCR8_F1 5'-ttgatgcctggcagttccct-3'
GTCACGACGTTGTAAAACGACGGCCAGTCTTAAGCGTCTCATGGCCTGACCCCGGACCAAGTGGTGGCTA
TCGCCAGCAACAATGGCGGCAAGCAAGCGCTCGAAACGGTGCAGCGGCTGTTGCCGGTGCTGTGCCAGGA
CCATGGCCTGACTCCGGACCAAGTGGTGGCTATCGCCAGCCACGATGGCGGCAAGCAAGCGCTCGAAACG
GTGCAGCGGCTGTTGCCGGTGCTGTGCCAGGACCATGGCCTGACTCCGGACCAAGTGGTGGCTATCGCCA
GCCACGATGGCGGCAAGCAAGCGCTCGAAACGGTGCAGCGGCTGTTGCCGGTGCTGTGCCAGGACCATGG
CCTGACCCCGGACCAAGTGGTGGCTATCGCCAGCAACGGTGGCGGCAAGCAAGCGCTCGAAACGGTGCAG
CGGCTGTTGCCGGTGCTGTGCCAGGACCATGGCCTGACCCCGGACCAAGTGGTGGCTATCGAGACGTCTA
GACCAGCCAGGACAGAAATGCCTCGACTTCGCTGCTACCCAAGGTTGCCGGGTGACGCACACCGTGGAAA
CGGATGAAGGCACGAACCCAGTGGACATAAGCCTGTTCGGTTCGTAAGCTGTAATGCAAGTAGCGTATGC
GCTCACGCAACTGGTCCAGAACCTTGACCGAACGCAGCGGTGGTAACGGCGCAGTGGCGGTTTTCATGGC
TTGTTATGACTGTTTTTTTGGGGTACAGTCTATGCCTCGGGCATCCAAGCAGCAAGCGCGTTACGCCGTG
GGTCGATGTTTGATGTTATGGAGCAGCAACGATGTTACGCAGCAGGGCAGTCGCCCTAAAACAAAGTTAA
ACATTATGAGGGAAGCGGTGATCGCCGAAGTATCGACTCAACTATCAGAGGTAGTTGGCGTCATCGAGCG
CCATCTCGAACCGACGTTGCTGGCCGTACATTTGTA
